Addgene plasmid #91014: pMOD_A0508
Purpose: Module A, Promoter: EC1.2, Gene: Csy4-P2A-AtCas9, Terminator: HSP
Depositing lab: Daniel Voytas. Publication: A multi-purpose toolkit to enable advanced genome engineering in plants. Cermak T, Curtin SJ, Gil-Humanes J, Cegan R, Kono TJY, Konecna E, Belanto JJ, Starker CG, Mathre JW, Greenstein RL, Voytas DF. Plant Cell. 2017 May 18. pii: tpc.00922.2016. doi: 10.1105/tpc.16.00922. PubMed 28522548.
Backbone
  Vector backbone: pMOD_A1001
  Vector type: CRISPR
Growth in bacteria
  Bacterial resistance: Ampicillin, 100 μg/mL
  Growth temperature: 37°C
  Growth strain: DH5alpha
  Copy number: High Copy
Gene/Insert
  Gene/Insert name: Csy4-P2A-AtCas9
  Species: Synthetic
  Promoter: EC1.2
  Cloning method: Gibson Cloning
  Sequencing primers: 5′ unknown
Terms and licenses: Academic/Nonprofit Terms; Industry Terms: Not Available to Industry
How to cite: pMOD_A0508 was a gift from Daniel Voytas (Addgene plasmid # 91014 ; http://n2t.net/addgene:91014 ; RRID:Addgene_91014)
