[The description below was written by a language model from this plasmid's Addgene catalogue record and pLannotate feature annotations shown in this document.]
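Description:
pMOD_A0508 is a "Module A" plasmid from a modular plant genome-engineering toolkit, built on the pMOD_A1001 backbone and catalogued as a CRISPR vector. It is an 8.1 kb high-copy plasmid maintained in E. coli through a ColE1/pUC-type origin, with ampicillin selection from a β-lactamase gene under its native bla promoter. The annotated features include no plant selectable marker, T-DNA borders or plant replication elements. This fits its role as a cloning module that supplies a nuclease expression cassette, although the record does not describe the downstream assembly scheme.

The payload is a single synthetic open reading frame, Csy4-P2A-AtCas9, inserted by Gibson cloning. The feature table places the Csy4 (Cas6f) coding sequence from Pseudomonas aeruginosa upstream of a Streptococcus pyogenes Cas9 coding sequence. The short gap between them corresponds to the P2A ribosome-skipping peptide named in the record, which lets both proteins be made separately from one transcript. The "At" prefix suggests an Arabidopsis-adapted Cas9 version, though this is not stated explicitly. Expression is driven by the EC1.2 promoter, which the catalogue lists but the automated feature table does not annotate; it presumably lies upstream of Csy4. EC1.2 is generally known as an Arabidopsis egg cell-specific promoter. Transcription ends at the Arabidopsis HSP18.2 terminator. A short fragment annotated as a Pol II pause site lies just before the coding region.

Csy4 is an endoribonuclease that cleaves at its recognition hairpins in pre-crRNA. Co-expressing it with Cas9 typically allows multiple guide RNAs to be released from one polycistronic transcript supplied on a separate module, enabling multiplexed editing in plants.
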