Features (pLannotate 1.2.2; 7 found; start..end, strand, type, name):
    967..990     +  misc_feature   pause site (fragment): RNA polymerase II transcriptional pause signal from the human α2 globin gene
   1024..1584    +  CDS            cas6f: CAS6_PSEAB - Also known as csy4. Experimental evidence at protein level: Swiss-Prot protein existence level 1. CRISPR (clustered regularly interspaced short palindromic repeat) is an adaptive immune system that provides protection against mobile genetic elements (viruses, transposable elements and conjugative plasmids). CRISPR clusters contain sequences complementary to antecedent mobile elements and target invading nucleic acids. CRISPR clusters are transcribed and processed into CRISPR RNA (crRNA). Processes pre-crRNA into individual crRNA units. Absolutely required for crRNA production or s
   1651..5754    +  CDS            cas9: CAS9_STRP1 - Also known as csn1 From Streptococcus pyogenes serotype M1.
   5800..6048    +  terminator     HSP terminator: efficient transcription terminator from the Arabidopsis thaliana heat shock protein 18.2 gene (Nagaya et al., 2010)
   6129..6229    +  promoter       AmpR promoter: bla
   6230..7090    +  CDS            AmpR: β-lactamase; bla; confers resistance to ampicillin, carbenicillin, and related antibiotics
   7297..7885    +  rep_origin     ori: high-copy-number ColE1/pMB1/pBR322/pUC origin of replication
>Addgene plasmid #91014 | pMOD_A0508 | addgene full sequence | sequence record 181768 | Addgene NGS Result
ACTTTGATAAATGTTCCTCGCTGACGTAAGAAGACATTAGTAATGGTTATAATATATAGCTTTCTATGAA
TGTATGGTGAGAAAATGTCTGTTCACTGATTTTGAGTTTGGAATAAAAGCATTTGCGTTTGGTTTATCAT
TGCGTTTATACAAGGACAGAGATCCACTGAGCTGGAATAGCTTAAAACCATTATCAGAACAAAATAAACC
ATTTTTTGTTAAGAATCAGAGCATAGTAAACAACAGAAACAACCTAAGAGAGGTAACTTGTCCAAGAAGA
TAGCTAATTATATCTATTTTATAAAAGTTATCATAGTTTGTAAGTCACAAAAGATGCAAATAACAGAGAA
ACTAGGAGACTTGAGAATATACATTCTTGTATATTTGTATTCGAGATTGTGAAAATTTGACCATAAGTTT
AAATTCTTAAAAAGATATATCTGATCTAGATGATGGTTATAGACTGTAATTTTACCACATGTTTAATGAT
GGATAGTGACACACATGACACATCGACAACACTATAGCATCTTATTTAGATTACAACATGAAATTTTTCT
GTAATACATGTCTTTGTACATAATTTAAAAGTAATTCCTAAGAAATATATTTATACAAGGAGTTTAAAGA
AAACATAGCATAAAGTTCAATGAGTAGTAAAAACCATATACAGTATATAGCATAAAGTTCAATGAGTTTA
TTACAAAAGCATTGGTTCACTTTCTGTAACACGACGTTAAACCTTCGTCTCCAATAGGAGCGCTACTGAT
TCAACATGCCAATATATACTAAATACGTTTCTACAGTCAAATGCTTTAACGTTTCATGATTAAGTGACTA
TTTACCGTCAATCCTTTCCCATTCCTCCCACTAATCCAACTTTTTAATTACTCTTAAATCACCACTAAGC
TTCGAATCCATCCAAAACCACAATATAAAAACAGAACTCTCGTAACTCAATCATCGCAAAACAAAACAAA
ACAAAACAAAAACCCCAAAAAGAAAGAATAACCTGCAGGAAAAATGGATCATTATCTTGATATTAGACTT
AGACCTGATCCAGAATTTCCACCAGCTCAACTTATGTCTGTTCTTTTTGGAAAACTTCATCAAGCTCTTG
TTGCTCAAGGAGGAGATAGAATTGGAGTTTCTTTTCCTGATCTTGATGAATCAAGATCAAGACTTGGAGA
AAGACTTAGAATTCATGCTTCTGCTGATGATCTTAGAGCTTTGCTTGCTAGACCTTGGCTTGAAGGACTT
AGAGATCATCTTCAATTTGGAGAACCAGCTGTTGTTCCACATCCAACTCCTTATAGACAAGTTTCAAGAG
TTCAAGCTAAATCTAATCCAGAAAGACTTAGAAGAAGACTTATGAGAAGACATGATCTTTCTGAAGAAGA
AGCTAGAAAAAGAATTCCTGATACTGTTGCTAGAGCTTTGGATTTGCCTTTTGTTACACTTAGATCACAA
TCTACTGGACAACATTTTAGACTTTTTATTAGACATGGACCACTTCAAGTTACTGCTGAAGAAGGAGGAT
TTACTTGTTATGGACTTTCTAAGGGAGGTTTTGTTCCTTGGTTTGGATCTGGAGCTACTAATTTTTCTCT
TCTTAAGCAAGCTGGAGATGTTGAAGAAAATCCTGGACCCATGGATAAGAAGTACTCTATCGGACTCGAT
ATCGGAACTAACTCTGTGGGATGGGCTGTGATCACCGATGAGTACAAGGTGCCATCTAAGAAGTTCAAGG
TTCTCGGAAACACCGATAGGCACTCTATCAAGAAAAACCTTATCGGTGCTCTCCTCTTCGATTCTGGTGA
AACTGCTGAGGCTACCAGACTCAAGAGAACCGCTAGAAGAAGGTACACCAGAAGAAAGAACAGGATCTGC
TACCTCCAAGAGATCTTCTCTAACGAGATGGCTAAAGTGGATGATTCATTCTTCCACAGGCTCGAAGAGT
CATTCCTCGTGGAAGAAGATAAGAAGCACGAGAGGCACCCTATCTTCGGAAACATCGTTGATGAGGTGGC
ATACCACGAGAAGTACCCTACTATCTACCACCTCAGAAAGAAGCTCGTTGATTCTACTGATAAGGCTGAT
CTCAGGCTCATCTACCTCGCTCTCGCTCACATGATCAAGTTCAGAGGACACTTCCTCATCGAGGGTGATC
TCAACCCTGATAACTCTGATGTGGATAAGTTGTTCATCCAGCTCGTGCAGACCTACAACCAGCTTTTCGA
AGAGAACCCTATCAACGCTTCAGGTGTGGATGCTAAGGCTATCCTCTCTGCTAGGCTCTCTAAGTCAAGA
AGGCTTGAGAACCTCATTGCTCAGCTCCCTGGTGAGAAGAAGAACGGACTTTTCGGAAACTTGATCGCTC
TCTCTCTCGGACTCACCCCTAACTTCAAGTCTAACTTCGATCTCGCTGAGGATGCAAAGCTCCAGCTCTC
AAAGGATACCTACGATGATGATCTCGATAACCTCCTCGCTCAGATCGGAGATCAGTACGCTGATTTGTTC
CTCGCTGCTAAGAACCTCTCTGATGCTATCCTCCTCAGTGATATCCTCAGAGTGAACACCGAGATCACCA
AGGCTCCACTCTCAGCTTCTATGATCAAGAGATACGATGAGCACCACCAGGATCTCACACTTCTCAAGGC
TCTTGTTAGACAGCAGCTCCCAGAGAAGTACAAAGAGATTTTCTTCGATCAGTCTAAGAACGGATACGCT
GGTTACATCGATGGTGGTGCATCTCAAGAAGAGTTCTACAAGTTCATCAAGCCTATCCTCGAGAAGATGG
ATGGAACCGAGGAACTCCTCGTGAAGCTCAATAGAGAGGATCTTCTCAGAAAGCAGAGGACCTTCGATAA
CGGATCTATCCCTCATCAGATCCACCTCGGAGAGTTGCACGCTATCCTTAGAAGGCAAGAGGATTTCTAC
CCATTCCTCAAGGATAACAGGGAAAAGATTGAGAAGATTCTCACCTTCAGAATCCCTTACTACGTGGGAC
CTCTCGCTAGAGGAAACTCAAGATTCGCTTGGATGACCAGAAAGTCTGAGGAAACCATCACCCCTTGGAA
CTTCGAAGAGGTGGTGGATAAGGGTGCTAGTGCTCAGTCTTTCATCGAGAGGATGACCAACTTCGATAAG
AACCTTCCAAACGAGAAGGTGCTCCCTAAGCACTCTTTGCTCTACGAGTACTTCACCGTGTACAACGAGT
TGACCAAGGTTAAGTACGTGACCGAGGGAATGAGGAAGCCTGCTTTTTTGTCAGGTGAGCAAAAGAAGGC
TATCGTTGATCTCTTGTTCAAGACCAACAGAAAGGTGACCGTGAAGCAGCTCAAAGAGGATTACTTCAAG
AAAATCGAGTGCTTCGATTCAGTTGAGATTTCTGGTGTTGAGGATAGGTTCAACGCATCTCTCGGAACCT
ACCACGATCTCCTCAAGATCATTAAGGATAAGGATTTCTTGGATAACGAGGAAAACGAGGATATCTTGGA
GGATATCGTTCTTACCCTCACCCTCTTTGAAGATAGAGAGATGATTGAAGAAAGGCTCAAGACCTACGCT
CATCTCTTCGATGATAAGGTGATGAAGCAGTTGAAGAGAAGAAGATACACTGGTTGGGGAAGGCTCTCAA
GAAAGCTCATTAACGGAATCAGGGATAAGCAGTCTGGAAAGACAATCCTTGATTTCCTCAAGTCTGATGG
ATTCGCTAACAGAAACTTCATGCAGCTCATCCACGATGATTCTCTCACCTTTAAAGAGGATATCCAGAAG
GCTCAGGTTTCAGGACAGGGTGATAGTCTCCATGAGCATATCGCTAACCTCGCTGGATCTCCTGCAATCA
AGAAGGGAATCCTCCAGACTGTGAAGGTTGTGGATGAGTTGGTGAAGGTGATGGGAAGGCATAAGCCTGA
GAACATCGTGATCGAAATGGCTAGAGAGAACCAGACCACTCAGAAGGGACAGAAGAACTCTAGGGAAAGG
ATGAAGAGGATCGAGGAAGGTATCAAAGAGCTTGGATCTCAGATCCTCAAAGAGCACCCTGTTGAGAACA
CTCAGCTCCAGAATGAGAAGCTCTACCTCTACTACCTCCAGAACGGAAGGGATATGTATGTGGATCAAGA
GTTGGATATCAACAGGCTCTCTGATTACGATGTTGATCATATCGTGCCACAGTCATTCTTGAAGGATGAT
TCTATCGATAACAAGGTGCTCACCAGGTCTGATAAGAACAGGGGTAAGAGTGATAACGTGCCAAGTGAAG
AGGTTGTGAAGAAAATGAAGAACTATTGGAGGCAGCTCCTCAACGCTAAGCTCATCACTCAGAGAAAGTT
CGATAACTTGACTAAGGCTGAGAGGGGAGGACTCTCTGAATTGGATAAGGCAGGATTCATCAAGAGGCAG
CTTGTGGAAACCAGGCAGATCACTAAGCACGTTGCACAGATCCTCGATTCTAGGATGAACACCAAGTACG
ATGAGAACGATAAGTTGATCAGGGAAGTGAAGGTTATCACCCTCAAGTCAAAGCTCGTGTCTGATTTCAG
AAAGGATTTCCAATTCTACAAGGTGAGGGAAATCAACAACTACCACCACGCTCACGATGCTTACCTTAAC
GCTGTTGTTGGAACCGCTCTCATCAAGAAGTATCCTAAGCTCGAGTCAGAGTTCGTGTACGGTGATTACA
AGGTGTACGATGTGAGGAAGATGATCGCTAAGTCTGAGCAAGAGATCGGAAAGGCTACCGCTAAGTATTT
CTTCTACTCTAACATCATGAATTTCTTCAAGACCGAGATTACCCTCGCTAACGGTGAGATCAGAAAGAGG
CCACTCATCGAGACAAACGGTGAAACAGGTGAGATCGTGTGGGATAAGGGAAGGGATTTCGCTACCGTTA
GAAAGGTGCTCTCTATGCCACAGGTGAACATCGTTAAGAAAACCGAGGTGCAGACCGGTGGATTCTCTAA
AGAGTCTATCCTCCCTAAGAGGAACTCTGATAAGCTCATTGCTAGGAAGAAGGATTGGGACCCTAAGAAA
TACGGTGGTTTCGATTCTCCTACCGTGGCTTACTCTGTTCTCGTTGTGGCTAAGGTTGAGAAGGGAAAGA
GTAAGAAGCTCAAGTCTGTTAAGGAACTTCTCGGAATCACTATCATGGAAAGGTCATCTTTCGAGAAGAA
CCCAATCGATTTCCTCGAGGCTAAGGGATACAAAGAGGTTAAGAAGGATCTCATCATCAAGCTCCCAAAG
TACTCACTCTTCGAACTCGAGAACGGTAGAAAGAGGATGCTCGCTTCTGCTGGTGAGCTTCAAAAGGGAA
ACGAGCTTGCTCTCCCATCTAAGTACGTTAACTTTCTTTACCTCGCTTCTCACTACGAGAAGTTGAAGGG
ATCTCCAGAAGATAACGAGCAGAAGCAACTTTTCGTTGAGCAGCACAAGCACTACTTGGATGAGATCATC
GAGCAGATCTCTGAGTTCTCTAAAAGGGTGATCCTCGCTGATGCAAACCTCGATAAGGTGTTGTCTGCTT
ACAACAAGCACAGAGATAAGCCTATCAGGGAACAGGCAGAGAACATCATCCATCTCTTCACCCTTACCAA
CCTCGGTGCTCCTGCTGCTTTCAAGTACTTCGATACAACCATCGATAGGAAGAGATACACCTCTACCAAA
GAAGTGCTCGATGCTACCCTCATCCATCAGTCTATCACTGGACTCTACGAGACTAGGATCGATCTCTCAC
AGCTCGGTGGTGATTCAAGGGCTGATCCTAAGAAGAAGAGGAAGGTTTGACGTCGACGATATGAAGATGA
AGATGAAATATTTGGTGTGTCAAATAAAAAGCTTGTGTGCTTAAGTTTGTGTTTTTTTCTTGGCTTGTTG
TGTTATGAATTTGTGGCTTTTTCTAATATTAAATGAATGTAAGATCACATTATAATGAATAAACAAATGT
TTCTATAATCCATTGTGAATGTTTTGTTGGATCTCTTCTGCAGCATATAACTACTGTATGTGCTATGGTA
TGGACTATGGAATATGATTAAAGATAAGCCAGAGCTCTGGTGACGGACGTGGGCAGGTGTGATGAAAAGC
CTTAGGGTCAGGTGGCACTTTTCGGGGAAATGTGCGATGAACCCCTATTTGTTTATTTTTCTAAATACAT
TCAAATATGTATCCGCTAATGAGACAATAACCCTGATAAATGCTTCAATTATATTGAAAAAGGAAGAGTA
TGAGTATCCAACATTTCCGTGTCGCCCTTATTCCCTTTTTTGCGGCCTTCTGCCTTCCTGTTTTTGCTCA
CCCAGAAACGCTGGTGAAAGTAAAAGATGCTGAAGATCAGTTGGGTGCCCGAGTGGGTTACATTGAACTG
GATCTCAACAGCGGCAAAATCTTAGAGAGTTTTCGCCCCGAAGAACGCTTCCCAATGATGAGCACTTTCA
AAGTTCTGCTATGTGGCGCGGTGTTATCCCGTATTGATGCTGGGCAAGAGCAACTCGGTCGCCGCATACA
CTATTCTCAGAATGACTTGGTTGAGTATTCACCAGTCACAGAAAAGCATCTTACGGATGGCATGACAGTA
AGAGAATTATGTAGTGCTGCCATAACCATGAGTGATAACACTGCGGCCAACTTACTTCTGACAACGATTG
GAGGACCGAAGGAGCTAACCGCTTTTTTGCACAACATGGGGGATCATGTAACTCGCCTTGATCGTTGGGA
ACCGGAGCTGAATGAAGCCATACCAAACGACGAGCGTGACACCACGATGCCTGTAGCAATGGCAACAACT
CTCCGCAAACTATTAACTGGCGAACTACTTACTCTTGCTTCACGCCAGCAACTCATTGACTGGATGGAGG
CGGACAAAGTTGCAGGACCACTTCTGCGCTCGGCACTTCCGGCTGGCTGGTTTATTGCTGATAAATCTGG
AGCCGGTGAGCGTGGGTCTCGCGGTATCATTGCAGCACTGGGGCCAGATGGTAAGCCCTCCCGTATCGTA
GTTATCTACACGACGGGGAGTCAGGCAACTATGGATGAACGAAATAGACAGATCGCTGAGATAGGTGCCT
CACTGATTAAGCATTGGTAACTGTCAGACGAAGGGAAATAAATAGTAGCCCGCCTGATGTGCGGGCTTTT
TTTTGGTGGTGGTTACCAGTGTCGCTTAGCTACCGTAGGTCCTCTTAGGCGGTCCGATTAGCGACATAGT
CATCAATGCCTTGACGGCAAAATCCCTTAACGTGAGTTTTCGTTCCACTGAGCGTCAGACCCCGTAGAAA
AGATCAAAGGATCTTCTTGAGATCCTTTTTTTCTGCGCGTAATCTGCTGCTTGCAAACAAAAAAACCACC
GCTACCAGCGGTGGTTTGTTTGCCGGATCAAGAGCTACTAACTCTTTTTCCGAAGGTAACTGGCTTCAGC
AGAGCGCAGATACCAAATACTGTTCTTCTAGTGTAGCCGTAGTTAGGCCACCACTTCAAGAACTCTGTAG
CACCGCCTACATACCTCGCTCTGCTAATCCTGTTACCAGTGGCTGCTGCCAGTGGCGATAAGTCGTGTCT
TACCGGGTTGGACTCAAGACGATAGTTACCGGATAAGGCGCAGCGGTCGGGCTGAACGGGGGGTTCGTGC
TCACAGCCCAGCTTGGAGCGAACGACCTACACCGAACTGAGATACCTACAGCGTGAGCTATGAGAAAGCG
CCACGCTTCCCGAAGGGAGAAAGGCGGACAGGTATCCGGTAAGCGGCAGGGTCGGAACAGGAGAGCGCAC
GAGGGAGCTTCCAGGGGGAAACGCCTGGTATCTTTATAGTCCTGTCGGGTTTCGCCACCTCTGACTTGAG
CGTCGATTTTTGTGATGCTCGTCAGGGGGGCGGAGCCTATGGAAAAACGCCAGCAACGCGGCCTTTTTAC
GGTTCCTGGCCTTTTGCTGGCCTTTTGCTCACATGTTCTTTCCTGCGTTATCCCCTGATTCTGTGGATAA
CCGTATTACCGCCTTTGAGTGAGCTGATACCGCTCGCCGCAGCCGAACGACCGAGCGCAGCGAGTCAGTG
AGCGAGGAAGCGGAAGAGCGCCCACCTGCTCATGATCGGCGCGCC
